Addgene plasmid #81013: ARK2aa
Purpose: E.coli BW25113 + JBEI-12050 (pBbA5c-MevTo-BBa1002-pTrc-Mkco-aphA, JBx_049165 ) + JBEI-9314 (pTrc99a-PMDsc, JBx_039366)
Depositing lab: Taek Soon Lee. Depositing organization: Lawrence Berkeley National Laboratory. Publication: Isopentenyl diphosphate (IPP)-bypass mevalonate pathways for isopentenol production. Kang A, George KW, Wang G, Baidoo E, Keasling JD, Lee TS. Metab Eng. 2016 Mar;34:25-35. doi: 10.1016/j.ymben.2015.12.002. Epub 2015 Dec 17. PubMed 26708516.
Backbone
  Vector backbone: p15A and ColE1
  Backbone size w/o insert (bp): 3288
  Modifications to backbone: 3288bp and 4072bp
  Selectable markers: Ampicillin and Chloramphenicol
Growth in bacteria
  Bacterial resistance: Chloramphenicol and Ampicillin, 25 & 100 μg/mL
  Growth temperature: 37°C
  Growth strain: DH1
  Growth instructions: Both Amp and Chlor must be included to maintain the 2 unique plasmids
  Copy number: High Copy
Gene/Insert 1
  Gene/Insert name: MevTo-BBa1002-pTrc-Mkco-aphA
  Insert size (bp): 6778
  Promoter: LacUV5 and Trc promoter
  Cloning method: Ligation Independent Cloning
  Sequencing primers: 5′ cgccgacatcataacggttc; 3′ CCGCCAGGCAAATTCTGT
Gene/Insert 2
  Gene/Insert name: and PMD
  Insert size (bp): 1309
  Promoter: LacUV5 and Trc promoter
  Cloning method: Ligation Independent Cloning
  Sequencing primers: 5′ cgccgacatcataacggttc; 3′ CCGCCAGGCAAATTCTGT
Terms and licenses: Academic/Nonprofit Terms; Industry Terms: Not Available to Industry
How to cite: ARK2aa was a gift from Taek Soon Lee (Addgene plasmid # 81013 ; http://n2t.net/addgene:81013 ; RRID:Addgene_81013)
