[The description below was written by a language model from this plasmid's Addgene catalogue record and pLannotate feature annotations shown in this document.]
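Description:
ARK2aa is not a single plasmid but an engineered E. coli strain carrying two compatible expression plasmids that together encode an isopentenyl diphosphate (IPP)-bypass mevalonate pathway for isopentenol production. The purpose field names BW25113 as the host, whereas the growth-strain field lists DH1; the record does not resolve this discrepancy. Because the two plasmids use different replicons (p15A and ColE1) and different markers, both chloramphenicol and ampicillin selection are needed to retain them. Each plasmid has its own sequence record and feature table.

The larger plasmid (about 10.1 kb, pA5c-MevTo-T21-MKco-AphA) has a medium-copy p15A origin and a cat chloramphenicol-resistance gene, plus lacI for IPTG-regulated expression. A lacUV5 promoter with lac operator drives the upper mevalonate operon: E. coli atoB (acetoacetyl-CoA thiolase), yeast ERG13 (HMG-CoA synthase) and a fragment of yeast HMG1 (HMG-CoA reductase), which convert acetyl-CoA to mevalonate. A second, trc promoter/lac operator unit downstream expresses yeast mevalonate kinase (ERG12, labelled "co" in the construct name, probably meaning codon-optimised) and the E. coli phosphatase aphA, followed by rrnB T1 and T7Te terminators.

The smaller plasmid (about 5.4 kb, pTrc99a-PMDsc) has a ColE1-type origin, AmpR and lacIq-driven lacI, and expresses the S. cerevisiae diphosphomevalonate decarboxylase MVD1 (called PMD in the record) from the trc promoter, terminated by rrnB T1/T2. In the bypass design indicated by the publication title, the decarboxylase presumably acts on mevalonate monophosphate and the phosphatase removes the remaining phosphate, yielding isopentenol without passing through IPP. The strain is a metabolic-engineering tool for studying this route.
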