Features (pLannotate 1.2.2; 16 found; start..end, strand, type, name):
     42..59      +  promoter       tet promoter (fragment): E. coli promoter for tetracycline efflux protein gene
     55..156     -  CDS            yciV (fragment): RNAAM_ECOLI - Also known as trpH From Escherichia coli (strain K12).
    232..261     +  promoter       trc promoter: strong E. coli promoter; hybrid between the trp and lac UV5 promoters
    269..285     +  protein_bind   lac operator: The lac repressor binds to the lac operator to inhibit transcription in E. coli. This inhibition can be relieved by adding lactose or isopropyl-β-D-thiogalactopyranoside (IPTG). lac repressor encoded by lacI
    344..1531    +  CDS            MVD1: MVD1_YEAST - Also known as ERG19, MPD. Experimental evidence at protein level: Swiss-Prot protein existence level 1. From Saccharomyces cerevisiae (strain ATCC 204508 / S288c) (Baker's yeast).
   1553..1570    +  misc_feature   MCS (fragment): pUC18/19 multiple cloning site
   1654..1769    +  ncRNA          5S rRNA: Accession: RF00001 - 5S ribosomal RNA
   1773..1859    +  terminator     rrnB T1 terminator: Escherichia coli rrnB; transcription terminator T1 from the E. coli rrnB gene
   1951..1978    +  terminator     rrnB T2 terminator: transcription terminator T2 from the E. coli rrnB gene
   1998..2089    +  promoter       AmpR promoter: bla
   2090..2950    +  CDS            AmpR: β-lactamase; bla; confers resistance to ampicillin, carbenicillin, and related antibiotics
   3121..3709    +  rep_origin     ori: high-copy-number ColE1/pMB1/pBR322/pUC origin of replication
   3895..4035    -  misc_feature   bom: basis of mobility region from pBR322
   4137..4177    -  CDS            rop (fragment): Rop protein, which maintains plasmids at low copy number; rop
   4221..4298    +  promoter       lacIq promoter: lacI (mutant); In the lacIq allele, a single base change in the promoter boosts expression of the lacI gene about 10-fold.
   4299..5381    +  CDS            lacI: lac repressor; lacI; The lac repressor binds to the lac operator to inhibit transcription in E. coli. This inhibition can be relieved by adding lactose or isopropyl-β-D-thiogalactopyranoside (IPTG).
>Addgene plasmid #81013 | ARK2aa | depositor full sequence | sequence record 153394 | pTrc99a-PMDsc
GCGCAACGCAATTAATGTGAGTTAGCGCGAATTGATCTGGTTTGACAGCTTATCATCGACTGCACGGTGC
ACCAATGCTTCTGGCGTCAGGCAGCCATCGGAAGCTGTGGTATGGCTGTGCAGGTCGTAAATCACTGCAT
AATTCGTGTCGCTCAAGGCGCACTCCCGTTCTGGATAATGTTTTTTGCGCCGACATCATAACGGTTCTGG
CAAATATTCTGAAATGAGCTGTTGACAATTAATCATCCGGCTCGTATAATGTGTGGAATTGTGAGCGGAT
AACAATTTCACACAGGAAACAGACCATGGAATTCAAAAGATCTTTTAAGAAGGAGATATACATATGACCG
TTTACACAGCATCCGTTACCGCACCCGTCAACATCGCAACCCTTAAGTATTGGGGGAAAAGGGACACGAA
GTTGAATCTGCCCACCAATTCGTCCATATCAGTGACTTTATCGCAAGATGACCTCAGAACGTTGACCTCT
GCGGCTACTGCACCTGAGTTTGAACGCGACACTTTGTGGTTAAATGGAGAACCACACAGCATCGACAATG
AAAGAACTCAAAATTGTCTGCGCGACCTACGCCAATTAAGAAAGGAAATGGAATCGAAGGACGCCTCATT
GCCCACATTATCTCAATGGAAACTCCACATTGTCTCCGAAAATAACTTTCCTACAGCAGCTGGTTTAGCT
TCCTCCGCTGCTGGCTTTGCTGCATTGGTCTCTGCAATTGCTAAGTTATACCAATTACCACAGTCAACTT
CAGAAATATCTAGAATAGCAAGAAAGGGGTCTGGTTCAGCTTGTAGATCGTTGTTTGGCGGATACGTGGC
CTGGGAAATGGGAAAAGCTGAAGATGGTCATGATTCCATGGCAGTACAAATCGCAGACAGCTCTGACTGG
CCTCAGATGAAAGCTTGTGTCCTAGTTGTCAGCGATATTAAAAAGGATGTGAGTTCCACTCAGGGTATGC
AATTGACCGTGGCAACCTCCGAACTATTTAAAGAAAGAATTGAACATGTCGTACCAAAGAGATTTGAAGT
CATGCGTAAAGCCATTGTTGAAAAAGATTTCGCCACCTTTGCAAAGGAAACAATGATGGATTCCAACTCT
TTCCATGCCACATGTTTGGACTCTTTCCCTCCAATATTCTACATGAATGACACTTCCAAGCGTATCATCA
GTTGGTGCCACACCATTAATCAGTTTTACGGAGAAACAATCGTTGCATACACGTTTGATGCAGGTCCAAA
TGCTGTGTTGTACTACTTAGCTGAAAATGAGTCGAAACTCTTTGCATTTATCTATAAATTGTTTGGCTCT
GTTCCTGGATGGGACAAGAAATTTACTACTGAGCAGCTTGAGGCTTTCAACCATCAATTTGAATCATCTA
ACTTTACTGCACGTGAATTGGATCTTGAGTTGCAAAAGGATGTTGCCAGAGTGATTTTAACTCAAGTCGG
TTCAGGCCCACAAGAAACAAACGAATCTTTGATTGACGCAAAGACTGGTCTACCAAAGGAATAAGGATCC
AAACTCGAGTAACTGCAGGCATGCAAGCTTGGCTGTTTTGGCGGATGAGAGAAGATTTTCAGCCTGATAC
AGATTAAATCAGAACGCAGAAGCGGTCTGATAAAACAGAATTTGCCTGGCGGCAGTAGCGCGGTGGTCCC
ACCTGACCCCATGCCGAACTCAGAAGTGAAACGCCGTAGCGCCGATGGTAGTGTGGGGTCTCCCCATGCG
AGAGTAGGGAACTGCCAGGCATCAAATAAAACGAAAGGCTCAGTCGAAAGACTGGGCCTTTCGTTTTATC
TGTTGTTTGTCGGTGAACGCTCTCCTGAGTAGGACAAATCCGCCGGGAGCGGATTTGAACGTTGCGAAGC
AACGGCCCGGAGGGTGGCGGGCAGGACGCCCGCCATAAACTGCCAGGCATCAAATTAAGCAGAAGGCCAT
CCTGACGGATGGCCTTTTTGCGTTTCTACAAACTCTTTTTGTTTATTTTTCTAAATACATTCAAATATGT
ATCCGCTCATGAGACAATAACCCTGATAAATGCTTCAATAATATTGAAAAAGGAAGAGTATGAGTATTCA
ACATTTCCGTGTCGCCCTTATTCCCTTTTTTGCGGCATTTTGCCTTCCTGTTTTTGCTCACCCAGAAACG
CTGGTGAAAGTAAAAGATGCTGAAGATCAGTTGGGTGCACGAGTGGGTTACATCGAACTGGATCTCAACA
GCGGTAAGATCCTTGAGAGTTTTCGCCCCGAAGAACGTTTTCCAATGATGAGCACTTTTAAAGTTCTGCT
ATGTGGCGCGGTATTATCCCGTGTTGACGCCGGGCAAGAGCAACTCGGTCGCCGCATACACTATTCTCAG
AATGACTTGGTTGAGTACTCACCAGTCACAGAAAAGCATCTTACGGATGGCATGACAGTAAGAGAATTAT
GCAGTGCTGCCATAACCATGAGTGATAACACTGCGGCCAACTTACTTCTGACAACGATCGGAGGACCGAA
GGAGCTAACCGCTTTTTTGCACAACATGGGGGATCATGTAACTCGCCTTGATCGTTGGGAACCGGAGCTG
AATGAAGCCATACCAAACGACGAGCGTGACACCACGATGCCTACAGCAATGGCAACAACGTTGCGCAAAC
TATTAACTGGCGAACTACTTACTCTAGCTTCCCGGCAACAATTAATAGACTGGATGGAGGCGGATAAAGT
TGCAGGACCACTTCTGCGCTCGGCCCTTCCGGCTGGCTGGTTTATTGCTGATAAATCTGGAGCCGGTGAG
CGTGGGTCTCGCGGTATCATTGCAGCACTGGGGCCAGATGGTAAGCCCTCCCGTATCGTAGTTATCTACA
CGACGGGGAGTCAGGCAACTATGGATGAACGAAATAGACAGATCGCTGAGATAGGTGCCTCACTGATTAA
GCATTGGTAACTGTCAGACCAAGTTTACTCATATATACTTTAGATTGATTTAAAACTTCATTTTTAATTT
AAAAGGATCTAGGTGAAGATCCTTTTTGATAATCTCATGACCAAAATCCCTTAACGTGAGTTTTCGTTCC
ACTGAGCGTCAGACCCCGTAGAAAAGATCAAAGGATCTTCTTGAGATCCTTTTTTTCTGCGCGTAATCTG
CTGCTTGCAAACAAAAAAACCACCGCTACCAGCGGTGGTTTGTTTGCCGGATCAAGAGCTACCAACTCTT
TTTCCGAAGGTAACTGGCTTCAGCAGAGCGCAGATACCAAATACTGTCCTTCTAGTGTAGCCGTAGTTAG
GCCACCACTTCAAGAACTCTGTAGCACCGCCTACATACCTCGCTCTGCTAATCCTGTTACCAGTGGCTGC
TGCCAGTGGCGATAAGTCGTGTCTTACCGGGTTGGACTCAAGACGATAGTTACCGGATAAGGCGCAGCGG
TCGGGCTGAACGGGGGGTTCGTGCACACAGCCCAGCTTGGAGCGAACGACCTACACCGAACTGAGATACC
TACAGCGTGAGCTATGAGAAAGCGCCACGCTTCCCGAAGGGAGAAAGGCGGACAGGTATCCGGTAAGCGG
CAGGGTCGGAACAGGAGAGCGCACGAGGGAGCTTCCAGGGGGAAACGCCTGGTATCTTTATAGTCCTGTC
GGGTTTCGCCACCTCTGACTTGAGCGTCGATTTTTGTGATGCTCGTCAGGGGGGCGGAGCCTATGGAAAA
ACGCCAGCAACGCGGCCTTTTTACGGTTCCTGGCCTTTTGCTGGCCTTTTGCTCACATGTTCTTTCCTGC
GTTATCCCCTGATTCTGTGGATAACCGTATTACCGCCTTTGAGTGAGCTGATACCGCTCGCCGCAGCCGA
ACGACCGAGCGCAGCGAGTCAGTGAGCGAGGAAGCGGAAGAGCGCCTGATGCGGTATTTTCTCCTTACGC
ATCTGTGCGGTATTTCACACCGCATATGGTGCACTCTCAGTACAATCTGCTCTGATGCCGCATAGTTAAG
CCAGTATACACTCCGCTATCGCTACGTGACTGGGTCATGGCTGCGCCCCGACACCCGCCAACACCCGCTG
ACGCGCCCTGACGGGCTTGTCTGCTCCCGGCATCCGCTTACAGACAAGCTGTGACCGTCTCCGGGAGCTG
CATGTGTCAGAGGTTTTCACCGTCATCACCGAAACGCGCGAGGCAGCAGATCAATTCGCGCGCGAAGGCG
AAGCGGCATGCATTTACGTTGACACCATCGAATGGTGCAAAACCTTTCGCGGTATGGCATGATAGCGCCC
GGAAGAGAGTCAATTCAGGGTGGTGAATGTGAAACCAGTAACGTTATACGATGTCGCAGAGTATGCCGGT
GTCTCTTATCAGACCGTTTCCCGCGTGGTGAACCAGGCCAGCCACGTTTCTGCGAAAACGCGGGAAAAAG
TGGAAGCGGCGATGGCGGAGCTGAATTACATTCCCAACCGCGTGGCACAACAACTGGCGGGCAAACAGTC
GTTGCTGATTGGCGTTGCCACCTCCAGTCTGGCCCTGCACGCGCCGTCGCAAATTGTCGCGGCGATTAAA
TCTCGCGCCGATCAACTGGGTGCCAGCGTGGTGGTGTCGATGGTAGAACGAAGCGGCGTCGAAGCCTGTA
AAGCGGCGGTGCACAATCTTCTCGCGCAACGCGTCAGTGGGCTGATCATTAACTATCCGCTGGATGACCA
GGATGCCATTGCTGTGGAAGCTGCCTGCACTAATGTTCCGGCGTTATTTCTTGATGTCTCTGACCAGACA
CCCATCAACAGTATTATTTTCTCCCATGAAGACGGTACGCGACTGGGCGTGGAGCATCTGGTCGCATTGG
GTCACCAGCAAATCGCGCTGTTAGCGGGCCCATTAAGTTCTGTCTCGGCGCGTCTGCGTCTGGCTGGCTG
GCATAAATATCTCACTCGCAATCAAATTCAGCCGATAGCGGAACGGGAAGGCGACTGGAGTGCCATGTCC
GGTTTTCAACAAACCATGCAAATGCTGAATGAGGGCATCGTTCCCACTGCGATGCTGGTTGCCAACGATC
AGATGGCGCTGGGCGCAATGCGCGCCATTACCGAGTCCGGGCTGCGCGTTGGTGCGGATATCTCGGTAGT
GGGATACGACGATACCGAAGACAGCTCATGTTATATCCCGCCGTCAACCACCATCAAACAGGATTTTCGC
CTGCTGGGGCAAACCAGCGTGGACCGCTTGCTGCAACTCTCTCAGGGCCAGGCGGTGAAGGGCAATCAGC
TGTTGCCCGTCTCACTGGTGAAAAGAAAAACCACCCTGGCGCCCAATACGCAAACCGCCTCTCCCCGCGC
GTTGGCCGATTCATTAATGCAGCTGGCACGACAGGTTTCCCGACTGGAAAGCGGGCAGTGA
