Features (pLannotate 1.2.2; 21 found; start..end, strand, type, name):
     15..36      -  protein_bind   CAP binding site: CAP binding activates transcription in the presence of cAMP. E. coli catabolite activator protein
     49..1131    -  CDS            lacI: lac repressor; lacI; The lac repressor binds to the lac operator to inhibit transcription in E. coli. This inhibition can be relieved by adding lactose or isopropyl-β-D-thiogalactopyranoside (IPTG).
   1132..1209    -  promoter       lacI promoter: lacI
   1217..1496    -  CDS            TcR (fragment): tetracycline efflux protein; tet; confers resistance to tetracycline
   1520..1550    +  promoter       lac UV5 promoter: E. coli lac promoter with an "up" mutation
   1558..1574    +  protein_bind   lac operator: The lac repressor binds to the lac operator to inhibit transcription in E. coli. This inhibition can be relieved by adding lactose or isopropyl-β-D-thiogalactopyranoside (IPTG). lac repressor encoded by lacI
   1610..2791    +  CDS            atoB: ATOB_ECOLI - Experimental evidence at protein level: Swiss-Prot protein existence level 1. From Escherichia coli (strain K12).
   2822..4294    +  CDS            ERG13: HMCS_YEAST - Also known as HMGS. Experimental evidence at protein level: Swiss-Prot protein existence level 1. This enzyme condenses acetyl-CoA with acetoacetyl-CoA to form HMG-CoA, which is the substrate for HMG-CoA reductase. From Saccharomyces cerevisiae (strain ATCC 204508 / S288c) (Baker's yeast).
   4321..5829    +  CDS            HMG1 (fragment): HMDH1_YEAST - Experimental evidence at protein level: Swiss-Prot protein existence level 1. One of 2 isozymes that catalyze the conversion of HMG-CoA to mevalonate. It is the rate-limiting enzyme of the sterol biosynthesis pathway. Involved in ergosterol biosynthesis. From Saccharomyces cerevisiae (strain ATCC 204508 / S288c) (Baker's yeast).
   5874..5972    -  CDS            yciV (fragment): RNAAM_ECOLI - Also known as trpH From Escherichia coli (strain K12).
   6048..6077    +  promoter       trc promoter: strong E. coli promoter; hybrid between the trp and lac UV5 promoters
   6085..6101    +  protein_bind   lac operator: The lac repressor binds to the lac operator to inhibit transcription in E. coli. This inhibition can be relieved by adding lactose or isopropyl-β-D-thiogalactopyranoside (IPTG). lac repressor encoded by lacI
   6127..7455    +  CDS            ERG12: KIME_YEAST - Also known as RAR1. Experimental evidence at protein level: Swiss-Prot protein existence level 1. RAR (regulation of autonomous replication) is a protein whose activity increases the mitotic stability of plasmids. From Saccharomyces cerevisiae (strain ATCC 204508 / S288c) (Baker's yeast).
   7485..8195    +  CDS            aphA (sequence withheld): APHA_ECOLI - Also known as napA, yjbP. Experimental evidence at protein level: Swiss-Prot protein existence level 1. Dephosphorylates several organic phosphate monoesters including 3'- and 5'-nucleotides, 2'-deoxy-5'-nucleotides, pNPP, phenyl phosphate, glycerol 2-phosphate, ribose 5-phosphate, O-phospho-L-amino acids and phytic acid, showing the highest activity with aryl phosphoesters (pNPP, phenyl phosphate and O-phospho-L-tyrosine), and to a lesser extent with 3'- and 5'-nucleotides. No activity toward ATP, phosphodiesters, glycerol-1-phosphate, glucose 1-phosphate, glucose 6- phosphate, N
   8231..8302    +  terminator     rrnB T1 terminator: transcription terminator T1 from the E. coli rrnB gene
   8318..8345    +  terminator     T7Te terminator: phage T7 early transcription terminator
   8364..8419    -  rep_origin     RSF ori (fragment): Plasmids containing the RSF 1030 origin of replication can be propagated in E. coli cells that contain additional plasmids with compatible origins.
   8507..9052    -  rep_origin     p15A ori: Plasmids containing the medium-copy-number p15A origin of replication can be propagated in E. coli cells that contain a second plasmid with the ColE1 origin.
   9166..9260    -  terminator     lambda t0 terminator: transcription terminator from phage lambda
   9284..9940    -  CDS            cat: CAT_ECOLX - Experimental evidence at protein level: Swiss-Prot protein existence level 1. This enzyme is an effector of chloramphenicol resistance in bacteria. From Escherichia coli. This protein is used as a marker in many commonly used cloning vectors, such as pACYC184.
   9941..10043   -  promoter       cat promoter: promoter of the E. coli cat gene encoding chloramphenicol acetyltransferase
>Addgene plasmid #81013 | ARK2aa | depositor full sequence | sequence record 153395 | pA5c-MevTo-T21-MKco-AphA
GACGTCGGTGCCTAATGAGTGAGCTAACTTACATTAATTGCGTTGCGCTCACTGCCCGCTTTCCAGTCGG
GAAACCTGTCGTGCCAGCTGCATTAATGAATCGGCCAACGCGCGGGGAGAGGCGGTTTGCGTATTGGGCG
CCAGGGTGGTTTTTCTTTTCACCAGTGAGACGGGCAACAGCTGATTGCCCTTCACCGCCTGGCCCTGAGA
GAGTTGCAGCAAGCGGTCCACGCTGGTTTGCCCCAGCAGGCGAAAATCCTGTTTGATGGTGGTTAACGGC
GGGATATAACATGAGCTGTCTTCGGTATCGTCGTATCCCACTACCGAGATGTCCGCACCAACGCGCAGCC
CGGACTCGGTAATGGCGCGCATTGCGCCCAGCGCCATCTGATCGTTGGCAACCAGCATCGCAGTGGGAAC
GATGCCCTCATTCAGCATTTGCATGGTTTGTTGAAAACCGGACATGGCACTCCAGTCGCCTTCCCGTTCC
GCTATCGGCTGAATTTGATTGCGAGTGAGATATTTATGCCAGCCAGCCAGACGCAGACGCGCCGAGACAG
AACTTAATGGGCCCGCTAACAGCGCGATTTGCTGGTGACCCAATGCGACCAGATGCTCCACGCCCAGTCG
CGTACCGTCTTCATGGGAGAAAATAATACTGTTGATGGGTGTCTGGTCAGAGACATCAAGAAATAACGCC
GGAACATTAGTGCAGGCAGCTTCCACAGCAATGGCATCCTGGTCATCCAGCGGATAGTTAATGATCAGCC
CACTGACGCGTTGCGCGAGAAGATTGTGCACCGCCGCTTTACAGGCTTCGACGCCGCTTCGTTCTACCAT
CGACACCACCACGCTGGCACCCAGTTGATCGGCGCGAGATTTAATCGCCGCGACAATTTGCGACGGCGCG
TGCAGGGCCAGACTGGAGGTGGCAACGCCAATCAGCAACGACTGTTTGCCCGCCAGTTGTTGTGCCACGC
GGTTGGGAATGTAATTCAGCTCCGCCATCGCCGCTTCCACTTTTTCCCGCGTTTTCGCAGAAACGTGGCT
GGCCTGGTTCACCACGCGGGAAACGGTCTGATAAGAGACACCGGCATACTCTGCGACATCGTATAACGTT
ACTGGTTTCACATTCACCACCCTGAATTGACTCTCTTCCGGGCGCTATCATGCCATACCGCGAAAGGTTT
TGCGCCATTCGATGGTGTCCGGGATCTCGACGCTCTCCCTTATGCGACTCCTGCATTAGGAAGCAGCCCA
GTAGTAGGTTGAGGCCGTTGAGCACCGCCGCCGCAAGGAATGGTGCATGCAAGGAGATGGCGCCCAACAG
TCCCCCGGCCACGGGGCCTGCCACCATACCCACGCCGAAACAAGCGCTCATGAGCCCGAAGTGGCGAGCC
CGATCTTCCCCATCGGTGATGTCGGCGATATAGGCGCCAGCAACCGCACCTGTGGCGCCGGTGATGCCGG
CCACGATGCGTCCGGCGTAGAGGATCGAGATCGTTTAGGCACCCCAGGCTTTACACTTTATGCTTCCGGC
TCGTATAATGTGTGGAATTGTGAGCGGATAACAATTTCAGAATTCAAAAGATCTTAGGAGGAATATAAAA
TGAAAAATTGTGTCATCGTCAGTGCGGTACGTACTGCTATCGGTAGTTTTAACGGTTCACTCGCTTCCAC
CAGCGCCATCGACCTGGGGGCGACAGTAATTAAAGCCGCCATTGAACGTGCAAAAATCGATTCACAACAC
GTTGATGAAGTGATTATGGGTAACGTGTTACAAGCCGGGCTGGGGCAAAATCCGGCGCGTCAGGCACTGT
TAAAAAGCGGGCTGGCAGAAACGGTGTGCGGATTCACGGTCAATAAAGTATGTGGTTCGGGTCTTAAAAG
TGTGGCGCTTGCCGCCCAGGCCATTCAGGCAGGTCAGGCGCAGAGCATTGTGGCGGGGGGTATGGAAAAT
ATGAGTTTAGCCCCCTACTTACTCGATGCAAAAGCACGCTCTGGTTATCGTCTTGGAGACGGACAGGTTT
ATGACGTAATCCTGCGCGATGGCCTGATGTGCGCCACCCATGGTTATCATATGGGGATTACCGCCGAAAA
CGTGGCTAAAGAGTACGGAATTACCCGTGAAATGCAGGATGAACTGGCGCTACATTCACAGCGTAAAGCG
GCAGCCGCAATTGAGTCCGGTGCTTTTACAGCCGAAATCGTCCCGGTAAATGTTGTCACTCGAAAGAAAA
CCTTCGTCTTCAGTCAAGACGAGTTCCCGAAAGCGAACTCAACGGCTGAAGCGTTAGGTGCATTGCGCCC
GGCCTTCGATAAAGCAGGAACAGTCACCGCTGGGAACGCGTCTGGTATTAACGACGGTGCTGCCGCTCTG
GTGATTATGGAAGAATCTGCGGCGCTGGCAGCAGGCCTTACCCCCCTGGCTCGCATTAAAAGTTATGCCA
GCGGTGGCGTGCCCCCCGCATTGATGGGTATGGGGCCAGTACCTGCCACGCAAAAAGCGTTACAACTGGC
GGGGCTGCAACTGGCGGATATTGATCTCATTGAGGCTAATGAAGCATTTGCTGCACAGTTCCTTGCCGTT
GGGAAAAACCTGGGCTTTGATTCTGAGAAAGTGAATGTCAACGGCGGGGCCATCGCGCTCGGGCATCCTA
TCGGTGCCAGTGGTGCTCGTATTCTGGTCACACTATTACATGCCATGCAGGCACGCGATAAAACGCTGGG
GCTGGCAACACTGTGCATTGGCGGCGGTCAGGGAATTGCGATGGTGATTGAACGGTTGAATTGAGGATCT
TGAATTAAGGAGGACAGCTAAATGAAACTCTCAACTAAACTTTGTTGGTGTGGTATTAAAGGAAGACTTA
GGCCGCAAAAGCAACAACAATTACACAATACAAACTTGCAAATGACTGAACTAAAAAAACAAAAGACCGC
TGAACAAAAAACCAGACCTCAAAATGTCGGTATTAAAGGTATCCAAATTTACATCCCAACTCAATGTGTC
AACCAATCTGAGCTAGAGAAATTTGATGGCGTTTCTCAAGGTAAATACACAATTGGTCTGGGCCAAACCA
ACATGTCTTTTGTCAATGACAGAGAAGATATCTACTCGATGTCCCTAACTGTTTTGTCTAAGTTGATCAA
GAGTTACAACATCGACACCAACAAAATTGGTAGATTAGAAGTCGGTACTGAAACTCTGATTGACAAGTCC
AAGTCTGTCAAGTCTGTCTTGATGCAATTGTTTGGTGAAAACACTGACGTCGAAGGTATTGACACGCTTA
ATGCCTGTTACGGTGGTACCAACGCGTTGTTCAACTCTTTGAACTGGATTGAATCTAACGCATGGGATGG
TAGAGACGCCATTGTAGTTTGCGGTGATATTGCCATCTACGATAAGGGTGCCGCAAGACCAACCGGTGGT
GCCGGTACTGTTGCTATGTGGATCGGTCCTGATGCTCCAATTGTATTTGACTCTGTAAGAGCTTCTTACA
TGGAACACGCCTACGATTTTTACAAGCCAGATTTCACCAGCGAATATCCTTACGTCGATGGTCATTTTTC
ATTAACTTGTTACGTCAAGGCTCTTGATCAAGTTTACAAGAGTTATTCCAAGAAGGCTATTTCTAAAGGG
TTGGTTAGCGATCCCGCTGGTTCGGATGCTTTGAACGTTTTGAAATATTTCGACTACAACGTTTTCCATG
TTCCAACCTGTAAATTGGTCACAAAATCATACGGTAGATTACTATATAACGATTTCAGAGCCAATCCTCA
ATTGTTCCCAGAAGTTGACGCCGAATTAGCTACTCGCGATTATGACGAATCTTTAACCGATAAGAACATT
GAAAAAACTTTTGTTAATGTTGCTAAGCCATTCCACAAAGAGAGAGTTGCCCAATCTTTGATTGTTCCAA
CAAACACAGGTAACATGTACACCGCATCTGTTTATGCCGCCTTTGCATCTCTATTAAACTATGTTGGATC
TGACGACTTACAAGGCAAGCGTGTTGGTTTATTTTCTTACGGTTCCGGTTTAGCTGCATCTCTATATTCT
TGCAAAATTGTTGGTGACGTCCAACATATTATCAAGGAATTAGATATTACTAACAAATTAGCCAAGAGAA
TCACCGAAACTCCAAAGGATTACGAAGCTGCCATCGAATTGAGAGAAAATGCCCATTTGAAGAAGAACTT
CAAACCTCAAGGTTCCATTGAGCATTTGCAAAGTGGTGTTTACTACTTGACCAACATCGATGACAAATTT
AGAAGATCCTACGATGTTAAAAAATGAGGATCTAAAATAAGGAGGATTACACTATGGTTTTAACCAATAA
AACAGTCATTTCTGGATCGAAAGTCAAAAGTTTATCATCTGCGCAATCGAGCTCATCAGGACCTTCATCA
TCTAGTGAGGAAGATGATTCCCGCGATATTGAAAGCTTGGATAAGAAAATACGTCCTTTAGAAGAATTAG
AAGCATTATTAAGTAGTGGAAATACAAAACAATTGAAGAACAAAGAGGTCGCTGCCTTGGTTATTCACGG
TAAGTTACCTTTGTACGCTTTGGAGAAAAAATTAGGTGATACTACGAGAGCGGTTGCGGTACGTAGGAAG
GCTCTTTCAATTTTGGCAGAAGCTCCTGTATTAGCATCTGATCGTTTACCATATAAAAATTATGACTACG
ACCGCGTATTTGGCGCTTGTTGTGAAAATGTTATAGGTTACATGCCTTTGCCCGTTGGTGTTATAGGCCC
CTTGGTTATCGATGGTACATCTTATCATATACCAATGGCAACTACAGAGGGTTGTTTGGTAGCTTCTGCC
ATGCGTGGCTGTAAGGCAATCAATGCTGGCGGTGGTGCAACAACTGTTTTAACTAAGGATGGTATGACAA
GAGGCCCAGTAGTCCGTTTCCCAACTTTGAAAAGATCCGGTGCCTGTAAGATATGGTTAGACTCAGAAGA
GGGACAAAACGCAATTAAAAAAGCTTTTAACTCTACATCAAGATTTGCACGTCTGCAACATATTCAAACT
TGTCTAGCAGGAGATTTACTCTTCATGAGATTTAGAACAACTACTGGTGACGCAATGGGTATGAATATGA
TTTCTAAAGGTGTCGAATACTCATTAAAGCAAATGGTAGAAGAGTATGGCTGGGAAGATATGGAGGTTGT
CTCCGTTTCTGGTAACTACTGTACCGACAAAAAACCAGCTGCCATCAACTGGATCGAAGGTCGTGGTAAG
AGTGTCGTCGCAGAAGCTACTATTCCTGGTGATGTTGTCAGAAAAGTGTTAAAAAGTGATGTTTCCGCAT
TGGTTGAGTTGAACATTGCTAAGAATTTGGTTGGATCTGCAATGGCTGGGTCTGTTGGTGGATTTAACGC
ACATGCAGCTAATTTAGTGACAGCTGTTTTCTTGGCATTAGGACAAGATCCTGCACAAAATGTTGAAAGT
TCCAACTGTATAACATTGATGAAAGAAGTGGACGGTGATTTGAGAATTTCCGTATCCATGCCATCCATCG
AAGTAGGTACCATCGGTGGTGGTACTGTTCTAGAACCACAAGGTGCCATGTTGGACTTATTAGGTGTAAG
AGGCCCGCATGCTACCGCTCCTGGTACCAACGCACGTCAATTAGCAAGAATAGTTGCCTGTGCCGTCTTG
GCAGGTGAATTATCCTTATGTGCTGCCCTAGCAGCCGGCCATTTGGTTCAAAGTCATATGACCCACAACA
GGAAACCTGCTGAACCAACAAAACCTAACAATTTGGACGCCACTGATATAAATCGTTTGAAAGATGGGTC
CGTCACCTGCATTAAATCCTGAGGATCTCGCAAAAAACCCCGCTTCGGCGGGGTTTTTTCGCCGACTGCA
CGGTGCACCAATGCTTCTGGCGTCAGGCAGCCATCGGAAGCTGTGGTATGGCTGTGCAGGTCGTAAATCA
CTGCATAATTCGTGTCGCTCAAGGCGCACTCCCGTTCTGGATAATGTTTTTTGCGCCGACATCATAACGG
TTCTGGCAAATATTCTGAAATGAGCTGTTGACAATTAATCATCCGGCTCGTATAATGTGTGGAATTGTGA
GCGGATAACAATTTCAGGATCTAGGAGGAAATAACCATGTCTCTGCCATTCCTGACGTCTGCGCCAGGTA
AGGTGATCATCTTCGGCGAGCACTCTGCGGTGTACAATAAGCCGGCCGTCGCCGCCTCTGTGTCTGCGTT
ACGCACCTACCTGCTGATCAGCGAATCTTCTGCACCGGACACGATCGAGCTGGACTTTCCGGACATCAGC
TTCAACCACAAGTGGAGCATCAACGACTTCAACGCGATCACGGAGGACCAGGTGAACAGCCAAAAGCTGG
CCAAAGCCCAGCAAGCAACCGACGGTCTGTCTCAGGAGCTGGTGTCTCTGCTGGACCCGCTGTTAGCGCA
GTTAAGCGAGAGCTTCCATTACCACGCCGCGTTCTGCTTCCTGTACATGTTCGTTTGCCTGTGCCCGCAC
GCAAAGAACATCAAGTTCAGCCTGAAGAGCACGCTGCCGATTGGCGCAGGCTTAGGCTCTAGCGCATCTA
TCAGCGTGAGCCTGGCGCTGGCGATGGCCTATCTGGGTGGCCTGATTGGCAGCAACGACCTGGAGAAACT
GAGCGAAAACGACAAGCACATCGTGAACCAGTGGGCCTTTATCGGCGAGAAGTGCATTCATGGCACCCCG
AGCGGCATTGACAACGCAGTTGCCACGTATGGCAACGCCCTGCTGTTCGAGAAAGACAGCCACAACGGCA
CGATCAACACGAACAACTTCAAGTTCCTGGACGACTTCCCGGCGATCCCGATGATTCTGACCTACACCCG
TATCCCACGCAGCACCAAGGATTTAGTCGCCCGCGTGCGTGTTTTAGTCACCGAAAAGTTCCCGGAGGTG
ATGAAGCCGATCCTGGACGCGATGGGCGAGTGCGCGCTGCAGGGTCTGGAGATCATGACCAAGCTGAGCA
AGTGCAAGGGCACCGACGATGAGGCGGTGGAGACCAACAATGAGCTGTACGAGCAGCTGCTGGAGCTGAT
CCGTATCAATCACGGCCTGCTGGTCTCTATCGGTGTGTCTCACCCGGGCCTGGAACTGATCAAAAACCTG
AGCGACGACCTGCGCATTGGCTCTACGAAATTAACGGGTGCAGGTGGCGGTGGCTGCTCTTTAACGCTGC
TGCGCCGTGACATTACGCAGGAGCAAATCGACAGCTTCAAGAAGAAGCTGCAGGACGACTTCAGCTACGA
GACGTTCGAGACGGACCTGGGCGGCACGGGCTGTTGCCTGCTGAGCGCCAAAAATCTGAACAAGGACCTG
AAGATCAAAAGCCTGGTGTTCCAGCTGTTCGAAAACAAGACGACCACGAAGCAGCAGATCGACGACCTGT
TACTGCCGGGTAACACCAATCTGCCGTGGACGTCTTAAGGATCTTTTAAGAAGGAGATATACAT
[711 nt withheld, positions 7485-8195]
TGAGGATCCAAACTCGAGTAAGGATCTCCAGGCATCAAATAAAACGAAAGGCTCAGTCGAAAGACTGGGC
CTTTCGTTTTATCTGTTGTTTGTCGGTGAACGCTCTCTACTAGAGTCACACTGGCTCACCTTCGGGTGGG
CCTTTCTGCGTTTATACCTAGGGATATATTCCGCTTCCTCGCTCACTGACTCGCTACGCTCGGTCGTTCG
ACTGCGGCGAGCGGAAATGGCTTACGAACGGGGCGGAGATTTCCTGGAAGATGCCAGGAAGATACTTAAC
AGGGAAGTGAGAGGGCCGCGGCAAAGCCGTTTTTCCATAGGCTCCGCCCCCCTGACAAGCATCACGAAAT
CTGACGCTCAAATCAGTGGTGGCGAAACCCGACAGGACTATAAAGATACCAGGCGTTTCCCCCTGGCGGC
TCCCTCGTGCGCTCTCCTGTTCCTGCCTTTCGGTTTACCGGTGTCATTCCGCTGTTATGGCCGCGTTTGT
CTCATTCCACGCCTGACACTCAGTTCCGGGTAGGCAGTTCGCTCCAAGCTGGACTGTATGCACGAACCCC
CCGTTCAGTCCGACCGCTGCGCCTTATCCGGTAACTATCGTCTTGAGTCCAACCCGGAAAGACATGCAAA
AGCACCACTGGCAGCAGCCACTGGTAATTGATTTAGAGGAGTTAGTCTTGAAGTCATGCGCCGGTTAAGG
CTAAACTGAAAGGACAAGTTTTGGTGACTGCGCTCCTCCAAGCCAGTTACCTCGGTTCAAAGAGTTGGTA
GCTCAGAGAACCTTCGAAAAACCGCCCTGCAAGGCGGTTTTTTCGTTTTCAGAGCAAGAGATTACGCGCA
GACCAAAACGATCTCAAGAAGATCATCTTATTAATCAGATAAAATATTTCTAGATTTCAGTGCAATTTAT
CTCTTCAAATGTAGCACCTGAAGTCAGCCCCATACGATATAAGTTGTTACTAGTGCTTGGATTCTCACCA
ATAAAAAACGCCCGGCGGCAACCGAGCGTTCTGAACAAATCCAGATGGAGTTCTGAGGTCATTACTGGAT
CTATCAACAGGAGTCCAAGCGAGCTCGATATCAAATTACGCCCCGCCCTGCCACTCATCGCAGTACTGTT
GTAATTCATTAAGCATTCTGCCGACATGGAAGCCATCACAAACGGCATGATGAACCTGAATCGCCAGCGG
CATCAGCACCTTGTCGCCTTGCGTATAATATTTGCCCATGGTGAAAACGGGGGCGAAGAAGTTGTCCATA
TTGGCCACGTTTAAATCAAAACTGGTGAAACTCACCCAGGGATTGGCTGAGACGAAAAACATATTCTCAA
TAAACCCTTTAGGGAAATAGGCCAGGTTTTCACCGTAACACGCCACATCTTGCGAATATATGTGTAGAAA
CTGCCGGAAATCGTCGTGGTATTCACTCCAGAGCGATGAAAACGTTTCAGTTTGCTCATGGAAAACGGTG
TAACAAGGGTGAACACTATCCCATATCACCAGCTCACCGTCTTTCATTGCCATACGAAATTCCGGATGAG
CATTCATCAGGCGGGCAAGAATGTGAATAAAGGCCGGATAAAACTTGTGCTTATTTTTCTTTACGGTCTT
TAAAAAGGCCGTAATATCCAGCTGAACGGTCTGGTTATAGGTACATTGAGCAACTGACTGAAATGCCTCA
AAATGTTCTTTACGATGCCATTGGGATATATCAACGGTGGTATATCCAGTGATTTTTTTCTCCATTTTAG
CTTCCTTAGCTCCTGAAAATCTCGATAACTCAAAAAATACGCCCGGTAGTGATCTTATTTCATTATGGTG
AAAGTTGGAACCTCTTACGTGCCGATCAACGTCTCATTTTCGCCAGATATC
