>Addgene plasmid #81013 | ARK2aa | addgene partial sequence | sequence record 156297 | M13pUC-Rev 5'-AGCGGATAACAATTTCACACAGG-3'
AGGAGATATACATATGACCGTTTACACAGCATCCGTTACCGCACCCGTCAACATCGCAACCCTTAAGTAT
TGGGGGAAAAGGGACACGAAGTTGAATCTGCCCACCAATTCGTCCATATCAGTGACTTTATCGCAAGATG
ACCTCAGAACGTTGACCTCTGCGGCTACTGCACCTGAGTTTGAACGCGACACTTTGTGGTTAAATGGAGA
ACCACACAGCATCGACAATGAAAGAACTCAAAATTGTCTGCGCGACCTACGCCAATTAAGAAAGGAAATG
GAATCGAAGGACGCCTCATTGCCCACATTATCTCAATGGAAACTCCACATTGTCTCCGAAAATAACTTTC
CTACAGCAGCTGGTTTAGCTTCCTCCGCTGCTGGCTTTGCTGCATTGGTCTCTGCAATTGCTAAGTTATA
CCAATTACCACAGTCAACTTCAGAAATATCTAGAATAGCAAGAAAGGGGTCTGGTTCAGCTTGTAGATCG
TTGTTTGGCGGATACGTGGCCTGGGAAATGGGAAAAGCTGAAGATGGTCATGATTCCATGGCAGTACAAA
TCGCAGACAGCTCTGACTGGCCTCAGATGAAAGCTTGTGTCCTAGTTGTCAGCGATATTAAAAAGGATGT
GAGTTCCACTCAGGGTATGCAATTGACCGTGGCAACCTCCGAACTATTTAAAGAAAGAATTGAACATGTC
GTACCAAAGAGATTTGAAGTCATGCGTAAAGCCATTGTTGAAAAAAGATTTCGCCACCTTTGCAAAGGAA
ACAATGATGGATTCCAACTCTTT
