>Addgene plasmid #81013 | ARK2aa | addgene partial sequence | sequence record 157049 | Lac-promoter 5'-CACTTTATGCTTCCGGCTCG-3'
ACGTGCTATCGGTAGATTTTAACGGTTCACTCGCTTCCACCAGCGCCATCGACCTGGGGGCGACAGTAAT
TAAAGCCGCCATTGAACGTGCAAAAATCGATTCACAACACGTTGATGAAGTGATTATGGGTAACGTGTTA
CAAGCCGGGCTGGGGCAAAATCCGGCGCGTCAGGCACTGTTAAAAAGCGGGCTGGCAGAAACGGTGTGCG
GATTCACGGTCAATAAAGTATGTGGTTCGGGTCTTAAAAGTGTGGCGCTTGCCGCCCAGGCCATTCAGGC
AGGTCAGGCGCAGAGCATTGTGGCGGGGGGTATGGAAAATATGAGTTTAGCCCCCTACTTACTCGATGCA
AAAGCACGCTCTGGTTATCGTCTTGGAGACGGACAGGTTTATGACGTAATCCTGCGCGATGGCCTGATGT
GCGCCACCCATGGTTATCATATGGGGATTACCGCCAA
